Addgene plasmid #159291: pKLV-EF1aGFP-W
Purpose: Lentiviral vector expressing GFP driven by human EF1a promoter
Depositing lab: Kosuke Yusa. Depositing organization: Wellcome Sanger Institute. Publication: KAT7 is a genetic vulnerability of acute myeloid leukemias driven by MLL rearrangements. Au YZ, Gu M, De Braekeleer E, Gozdecka M, Aspris D, Tarumoto Y, Cooper J, Yu J, Ong SH, Chen X, Tzelepis K, Huntly BJP, Vassiliou G, Yusa K. Leukemia. 2021 Apr;35(4):1012-1022. doi: 10.1038/s41375-020-1001-z. Epub 2020 Aug 6. PubMed 32764680.
Backbone
  Vector backbone: pKLV-EF1a lentiviral vector
  Backbone size w/o insert (bp): 8030
  Total vector size (bp): 8750
  Vector type: Mammalian Expression, Lentiviral
Growth in bacteria
  Bacterial resistance: Ampicillin, 100 μg/mL
  Growth temperature: 37°C
  Growth strain: NEB Stable
  Copy number: High Copy
Gene/Insert
  Gene/Insert name: EGFP
  Insert size (bp): 720
  Promoter: human EF1a promoter
  Cloning method: Gibson Cloning
  Sequencing primers: 5′ ATGTAATTCTCCTTGGAATTTG
Terms and licenses: Academic/Nonprofit Terms; Industry Terms: Not Available to Industry
Depositor comments: Please visit https://www.biorxiv.org/content/10.1101/2020.04.25.054049v1 for bioRxiv preprint.
How to cite: pKLV-EF1aGFP-W was a gift from Kosuke Yusa (Addgene plasmid # 159291 ; http://n2t.net/addgene:159291 ; RRID:Addgene_159291)
