[The description below was written by a language model from this plasmid's Addgene catalogue record and pLannotate feature annotations shown in this document.]
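Description:
pKLV-EF1aGFP-W is an HIV-1-derived lentiviral expression vector that delivers an EGFP reporter into mammalian cells under the human EF1α promoter. It is built on the pKLV-EF1a backbone, with a catalogued total size of about 8.75 kb, closely matching the 8,743 nt sequenced record. It is propagated in E. coli as a high-copy plasmid through a ColE1/pUC-type origin with ampicillin selection (AmpR, β-lactamase). An f1 origin, T7 and T3 promoters, and lac promoter/operator and lacZα remnants are leftovers of the cloning backbone and have no role in the viral payload. No mammalian drug-selection marker is annotated, so transduced cells would be identified by fluorescence.

The viral genome is transcribed in packaging cells from a CMV enhancer/promoter fused to a truncated 5' LTR, an arrangement that typically makes genomic RNA production Tat-independent. Downstream lie the Ψ packaging signal with a gag fragment, the Rev response element for nuclear export of the unspliced RNA, and the cPPT/CTS, which aids nuclear import of the reverse-transcribed genome. The internal cassette comprises the EF-1α core promoter with its intron A, the 720 bp EGFP coding sequence, and a WPRE that enhances transcript stability and expression. The cassette is followed by a second truncated LTR, which the annotation tool labels as a 5' LTR although it sits in the 3' position. A bGH polyadenylation signal lies just beyond this LTR.

The vector provides constitutive GFP expression after transduction, making it suitable as a fluorescent marker or control vector. It was deposited in connection with a study of genetic vulnerabilities in MLL-rearranged acute myeloid leukemia, though the record does not detail its specific role there.
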