Features (pLannotate 1.2.2; 26 found; start..end, strand, type, name):
     16..34      +  promoter       T7 promoter: promoter for bacteriophage T7 RNA polymerase
    105..408     +  enhancer       CMV enhancer: human cytomegalovirus immediate early enhancer
    409..608     +  promoter       CMV promoter: human cytomegalovirus (CMV) immediate early promoter
    626..806     +  LTR            5' LTR (truncated): truncated 5' long terminal repeat (LTR) from HIV-1
    853..978     +  misc_feature   HIV-1 Ψ: packaging signal of human immunodeficiency virus type 1
    962..1300    +  CDS            HIV-1 gag (fragment): gag protein from human immunodeficiency virus 1; gag
   1475..1708    +  misc_feature   RRE: The Rev response element (RRE) of HIV-1 allows for Rev-dependent mRNA export from the nucleus to the cytoplasm.
   2085..2185    +  CDS            Rev (fragment): human immunodeficiency virus 1 (HIV-1) Rev protein; rev; enhances nuclear export of unspliced and incompletely spliced viral mRNAs
   2235..2352    +  misc_feature   cPPT/CTS: central polypurine tract and central termination sequence of HIV-1
   2842..3053    +  promoter       EF-1α core promoter: core promoter for human elongation factor EF-1α
   3054..3996    +  intron         EF-1α intron A: intron upstream of the start codon of human EF-1α
   4023..4742    +  CDS            EGFP: the original enhanced GFP (Yang et al., 1996) mammalian codon-optimized
   4757..5343    +  misc_feature   WPRE: woodchuck hepatitis virus posttranscriptional regulatory element
   5337..5483    +  CDS            nef (fragment): NEF_HV1LA - Experimental evidence at protein level: Swiss-Prot protein existence level 1. Extracellular Nef protein targets CD4(+) T-lymphocytes for apoptosis by interacting with CXCR4 surface receptors. From Human immunodeficiency virus type 1 group M subtype B (isolate Lai) (HIV-1).
   5491..5669    +  LTR            5' LTR (truncated): truncated 5' long terminal repeat (LTR) from HIV-1
   5695..5806    +  polyA_signal   bGH poly(A) signal: bovine growth hormone polyadenylation signal
   5945..5963    -  promoter       T3 promoter: promoter for bacteriophage T3 RNA polymerase
   6008..6024    -  protein_bind   lac operator: The lac repressor binds to the lac operator to inhibit transcription in E. coli. This inhibition can be relieved by adding lactose or isopropyl-β-D-thiogalactopyranoside (IPTG). lac repressor encoded by lacI
   6032..6062    -  promoter       lac promoter: promoter for the E. coli lac operon
   6077..6098    -  protein_bind   CAP binding site: CAP binding activates transcription in the presence of cAMP. E. coli catabolite activator protein
   6111..6203    -  CDS            lacI (fragment): lac repressor; lacI; The lac repressor binds to the lac operator to inhibit transcription in E. coli. This inhibition can be relieved by adding lactose or isopropyl-β-D-thiogalactopyranoside (IPTG).
   6386..6974    -  rep_origin     ori: high-copy-number ColE1/pMB1/pBR322/pUC origin of replication
   7145..8005    -  CDS            AmpR: β-lactamase; bla; confers resistance to ampicillin, carbenicillin, and related antibiotics
   8006..8110    -  promoter       AmpR promoter: bla
   8163..8591    -  rep_origin     f1 ori (sequence partly withheld): f1 bacteriophage origin of replication; arrow indicates direction of (+) strand synthesis
   8596..8       -  CDS            lacZα (fragment) (across the origin): LacZα fragment of β-galactosidase; lacZ fragment
>Addgene plasmid #159291 | pKLV-EF1aGFP-W | addgene full sequence | sequence record 311558 | Addgene NGS Result
GCCAGTGAGCGCGCGTAATACGACTCACTATAGGGCGAATTGACTAGTTATTAATAGTAATCAATTACGG
GGTCATTAGTTCATAGCCCATATATGGAGTTCCGCGTTACATAACTTACGGTAAATGGCCCGCCTGGCTG
ACCGCCCAACGACCCCCGCCCATTGACGTCAATAATGACGTATGTTCCCATAGTAACGCCAATAGGGACT
TTCCATTGACGTCAATGGGTGGAGTATTTACGGTAAACTGCCCACTTGGCAGTACATCAAGTGTATCATA
TGCCAAGTACGCCCCCTATTGACGTCAATGACGGTAAATGGCCCGCCTGGCATTATGCCCAGTACATGAC
CTTATGGGACTTTCCTACTTGGCAGTACATCTACGTATTAGTCATCGCTATTACCATGGTGATGCGGTTT
TGGCAGTACATCAATGGGCGTGGATAGCGGTTTGACTCACGGGGATTTCCAAGTCTCCACCCCATTGACG
TCAATGGGAGTTTGTTTTGGCACCAAAATCAACGGGACTTTCCAAAATGTCGTAACAACTCCGCCCCATT
GACGCAAATGGGCGGTAGGCGTGTACGGTGGGAGGTCTATATAAGCAGCGCGTTTTGCCTGTACTGGGTC
TCTCTGGTTAGACCAGATCTGAGCCTGGGAGCTCTCTGGCTAACTAGGGAACCCACTGCTTAAGCCTCAA
TAAAGCTTGCCTTGAGTGCTTCAAGTAGTGTGTGCCCGTCTGTTGTGTGACTCTGGTAACTAGAGATCCC
TCAGACCCTTTTAGTCAGTGTGGAAAATCTCTAGCAGTGGCGCCCGAACAGGGACTTGAAAGCGAAAGGG
AAACCAGAGGAGCTCTCTCGACGCAGGACTCGGCTTGCTGAAGCGCGCACGGCAAGAGGCGAGGGGCGGC
GACTGGTGAGTACGCCAAAAATTTTGACTAGCGGAGGCTAGAAGGAGAGAGATGGGTGCGAGAGCGTCAG
TATTAAGCGGGGGAGAATTAGATCGCGATGGGAAAAAATTCGGTTAAGGCCAGGGGGAAAGAAAAAATAT
AAATTAAAACATATAGTATGGGCAAGCAGGGAGCTAGAACGATTCGCAGTTAATCCTGGCCTGTTAGAAA
CATCAGAAGGCTGTAGACAAATACTGGGACAGCTACAACCATCCCTTCAGACAGGATCAGAAGAACTTAG
ATCATTATATAATACAGTAGCAACCCTCTATTGTGTGCATCAAAGGATAGAGATAAAAGACACCAAGGAA
GCTTTAGACAAGATAGAGGAAGAGCAAAACAAAAGTAAGACCACCGCACAGCAAGCGGCCGGCCGCTGAT
CTTCAGACCTGGAGGAGGAGATATGAGGGACAATTGGAGAAGTGAATTATATAAATATAAAGTAGTAAAA
ATTGAACCATTAGGAGTAGCACCCACCAAGGCAAAGAGAAGAGTGGTGCAGAGAGAAAAAAGAGCAGTGG
GAATAGGAGCTTTGTTCCTTGGGTTCTTGGGAGCAGCAGGAAGCACTATGGGCGCAGCGTCAATGACGCT
GACGGTACAGGCCAGACAATTATTGTCTGGTATAGTGCAGCAGCAGAACAATTTGCTGAGGGCTATTGAG
GCGCAACAGCATCTGTTGCAACTCACAGTCTGGGGCATCAAGCAGCTCCAGGCAAGAATCCTGGCTGTGG
AAAGATACCTAAAGGATCAACAGCTCCTGGGGATTTGGGGTTGCTCTGGAAAACTCATTTGCACCACTGC
TGTGCCTTGGAATGCTAGTTGGAGTAATAAATCTCTGGAACAGATTTGGAATCACACGACCTGGATGGAG
TGGGACAGAGAAATTAACAATTACACAAGCTTAATACACTCCTTAATTGAAGAATCGCAAAACCAGCAAG
AAAAGAATGAACAAGAATTATTGGAATTAGATAAATGGGCAAGTTTGTGGAATTGGTTTAACATAACAAA
TTGGCTGTGGTATATAAAATTATTCATAATGATAGTAGGAGGCTTGGTAGGTTTAAGAATAGTTTTTGCT
GTACTTTCTATAGTGAATAGAGTTAGGCAGGGATATTCACCATTATCGTTTCAGACCCACCTCCCAACCC
CGAGGGGACCCGACAGGCCCGAAGGAATAGAAGAAGAAGGTGGAGAGAGAGACAGAGACAGATCCATTCG
ATTAGTGAACGGATCGGCACTGCGTGCGCCAATTCTGCAGACAAATGGCAGTATTCATCCACAATTTTAA
AAGAAAAGGGGGGATTGGGGGGTACAGTGCAGGGGAAAGAATAGTAGACATAATAGCAACAGACATACAA
ACTAAAGAATTACAAAAACAAATTACAAAAATTCAAAATTTTCGGGTTTATTACAGGGACAGCAGAGATC
CAGTTTGGTTAGTACCGGGCCCTACGCGTGAGGGGCGCGGAAGCCGGGGCGGAGGAGGAGCCAACCCCGG
GCTGGGCTGAGACCCGCAGAGGAAGACGCTCTAGGGATTTGTCCCGGACTAGCGAGATGGCAAGGCTGAG
GACGGGAGGCTGATTGAGAGGCGAAGGTACACCCTAATCTCAATACAACCTTTGGAGCTAAGCCAGCAAT
GGTAGAGGGAAGATTCTGCACGTCCCTTCCAGGCGGCCTCCCCGTCACCACCCCCCCCAACCCGCCCCGA
CCGGAGCTGAGAGTAATTCATACAAAAGGACTCGCCCCTGCCTTGGGGAATCCCAGGGACCGTCGTTAAA
CTCCCACTAACGTAGAACCCAGAGATCGCTGCGTTCCCGCCCCCTCACCCGCCCGCTCTCGTCATCACTG
AGGTGGAGAAGAGCATGCGTGAGGCTCCGGTGCCCGTCAGTGGGCAGAGCGCACATCGCCCACAGTCCCC
GAGAAGTTGGGGGGAGGGGTCGGCAATTGAACCGGTGCCTAGAGAAAGTGGCGCGGGGTAAACTGGGAAA
GTGATGTCGTGTACTGGCTCCGCCTTTTTCCCGAGGGTGGGGGAGAACCGTATATAAGTGCAGTAGTCGC
CGTGAACGTTCTTTTTCGCAACGGGTTTGCCGCCAGAACACAGGTAAGTGCCGTGTGTGGTTCCCGCGGG
CCTGGCCTCTTTACGGGTTATGGCCCTTGCGTGCCTTGAATTACTTCCACGCCCCTGGCTGCAGTACGTG
ATTCTTGATCCCGAGCTTCGGGTTGGAAGTGGGTGGGAGAGTTCGAGGCCTTGCGCTTAAGGAGCCCCTT
CGCCTCGTGCTTGAGTTGAGGCCTGGCCTGGGCGCTGGGGCCGCCGCGTGCGAATCTGGTGGCACCTTCG
CGCCTGTCTCGCTGCTTTCGATAAGTCTCTAGCCATTTAAAATTTTTGATGACCTGCTGCGACGCTTTTT
TTCTGGCAAGATAGTCTTGTAAATGCGGGCCAAGATCTGCACACTGGTATTTCGGTTTTTGGGGCCGCGG
GCGGCGACGGGGCCCGTGCGTCCCAGCGCACATGTTCGGCGAGGCGGGGCCTGCGAGCGCGGCCACCGAG
AATCGGACGGGGGTAGTCTCAAGCTGGCCGGCCTGCTCTGGTGCCTGGCCTCGCGCCGCCGTGTATCGCC
CCGCCCTGGGCGGCAAGGCTGGCCCGGTCGGCACCAGTTGCGTGAGCGGAAAGATGGCCGCTTCCCGGCC
CTGCTGCAGGGAGCTCAAAATGGAGGACGCGGCGCTCGGGAGAGCGGGCGGGTGAGTCACCCACACAAAG
GAAAAGGGCCTTTCCGTCCTCAGCCGTCGCTTCATGTGACTCCACGGAGTACCGGGCGCCGTCCAGGCAC
CTCGATTAGTTCTCGAGCTTTTGGAGTACGTCGTCTTTAGGTTGGGGGGAGGGGTTTTATGCGATGGAGT
TTCCCCACACTGAGTGGGTGGAGACTGAAGTTAGGCCAGCTTGGCACTTGATGTAATTCTCCTTGGAATT
TGCCCTTTTTGAGTTTGGATCTTGGTTCATTCTCAAGCCTCAGACAGTGGTTCAAAGTTTTTTTCTTCCA
TTTCAGGTGTCGTGGAAGCTTGGCGCGCCACCATGGTGAGCAAGGGCGAGGAGCTGTTCACCGGGGTGGT
GCCCATCCTGGTCGAGCTGGACGGCGACGTAAACGGCCACAAGTTCAGCGTGTCCGGCGAGGGCGAGGGC
GATGCCACCTACGGCAAGCTGACCCTGAAGTTCATCTGCACCACCGGCAAGCTGCCCGTGCCCTGGCCCA
CCCTCGTGACCACCCTGACCTACGGCGTGCAGTGCTTCAGCCGCTACCCCGACCACATGAAGCAGCACGA
CTTCTTCAAGTCCGCCATGCCCGAAGGCTACGTCCAGGAGCGCACCATCTTCTTCAAGGACGACGGCAAC
TACAAGACCCGCGCCGAGGTGAAGTTCGAGGGCGACACCCTGGTGAACCGCATCGAGCTGAAGGGCATCG
ACTTCAAGGAGGACGGCAACATCCTGGGGCACAAGCTGGAGTACAACTACAACAGCCACAACGTCTATAT
CATGGCCGACAAGCAGAAGAACGGCATCAAGGTGAACTTCAAGATCCGCCACAACATCGAGGACGGCAGC
GTGCAGCTCGCCGACCACTACCAGCAGAACACCCCCATCGGCGACGGCCCCGTGCTGCTGCCCGACAACC
ACTACCTGAGCACCCAGTCCGCCCTGAGCAAAGACCCCAACGAGAAGCGCGATCACATGGTCCTGCTGGA
GTTCGTGACCGCCGCCGGGATCACTCTCGGCATGGACGAGCTGTACAAGTAAGAATTCGCGGCCGCTCAA
CCTCTGGATTACAAAATTTGTGAAAGATTGACTGGTATTCTTAACTATGTTGCTCCTTTTACGCTATGTG
GATACGCTGCTTTAATGCCTTTGTATCATGCTATTGCTTCCCGTATGGCTTTCATTTTCTCCTCCTTGTA
TAAATCCTGGTTGCTGTCTCTTTATGAGGAGTTGTGGCCCGTTGTCAGGCAACGTGGCGTGGTGTGCACT
GTGTTTGCTGACGCAACCCCCACTGGTTGGGGCATTGCCACCACCTGTCAGCTCCTTTCCGGGACTTTCG
CTTTCCCCCTCCCTATTGCCACGGCGGAACTCATCGCCGCCTGCCTTGCCCGCTGCTGGACAGGGGCTCG
GCTGTTGGGCACTGACAATTCCGTGGTGTTGTCGGGGAAATCATCGTCCTTTCCTTGGCTGCTCGCCTGT
GTTGCCACCTGGATTCTGCGCGGGACGTCCTTCTGCTACGTCCCTTCGGCCCTCAATCCAGCGGACCTTC
CTTCCCGCGGCCTGCTGCCGGCTCTGCGGCCTCTTCCGCGTCTTCGCCTTCGCCCTCAGACGAGTCGGAT
CTCCCTTTGGGCCGCCTCCCCGCAGGTACCTTTAAGACCAATGACTTACAAGGCAGCTGTAGATCTTAGC
CACTTTTTAAAAGAAAAGGGGGGACTGGAAGGGCTAATTCACTCCCAAAGAAGTCAAGATCTGCTTTTTG
CCTGTACTGGGTCTCTCTGGTTAGACCAGAGTCTCTCTGGTTAGACCAGATCTGAGCCTGGGAGCTCTCT
GGCTAACTAGGGAACCCACTGCTTAAGCCTCAATAAAGCTTGCCTTGAGTGCTTCAAGTAGTGTGTGCCC
GTCTGTTGTGTGACTCTGGTAACTAGAGATCCCTCAGACCCTTTTAGTCAGTGTGGAAAATCTCTAGCAG
TTTAAACCCGCTGATCAGCCTCGACTGTGCCTTCTAGTTGCCAGCCATCTGTTGTTTGCCCCTCCCCCGT
GCCTTCCTTGACCCTGGAAGGTGCCACTCCCACTGTCCTTTCCTAATAAAATGAGGAAATTGCATCGCAT
TGTCTGAGTAGGTGTCATTCTATTCTGGGGGGTGGGGTGGGGCAGGACAGCAAGGGGGAGGATTGGGAAG
TCAATAGCAGGCATGCTGGGGATGCGGTGGGCTCTATGGGCGGCCGTTAATTAAGCTTTTGTTCCCTTTA
GTGAGGGTTAATTGCGCGCTTGGCGTAATCATGGTCATAGCTGTTTCCTGTGTGAAATTGTTATCCGCTC
ACAATTCCACACAACATACGAGCCGGGAGCATAAAGTGTAAAGCCTGGGGTGCCTAATGAGTGAGCTAAC
TCACATTAATTGCGTTGCGCTCACTGCCCGCTTTCCAGTCGGGAAACCTGTCGTGCCAGCTGCATTAATG
AATCGGCCAACGCGCGGGGAGAGGCGGTTTGCGTATTGGGCGCTCTTCCGCTTCCTCGCTCACTGACTCG
CTGCGCTCGGTCGTTCGGCTGCGGCGAGCGGTATCAGCTCACTCAAAGGCGGTAATACGGTTATCCACAG
AATCAGGGGATAACGCAGGAAAGAACATGTGAGCAAAAGGCCAGCAAAAGGCCAGGAACCGTAAAAAGGC
CGCGTTGCTGGCGTTTTTCCATAGGCTCCGCCCCCCTGACGAGCATCACAAAAATCGACGCTCAAGTCAG
AGGTGGCGAAACCCGACAGGACTATAAAGATACCAGGCGTTTCCCCCTGGAAGCTCCCTCGTGCGCTCTC
CTGTTCCGACCCTGCCGCTTACCGGATACCTGTCCGCCTTTCTCCCTTCGGGAAGCGTGGCGCTTTCTCA
TAGCTCACGCTGTAGGTATCTCAGTTCGGTGTAGGTCGTTCGCTCCAAGCTGGGCTGTGTGCACGAACCC
CCCGTTCAGCCCGACCGCTGCGCCTTATCCGGTAACTATCGTCTTGAGTCCAACCCGGTAAGACACGACT
TATCGCCACTGGCAGCAGCCACTGGTAACAGGATTAGCAGAGCGAGGTATGTAGGCGGTGCTACAGAGTT
CTTGAAGTGGTGGCCTAACTACGGCTACACTAGAAGAACAGTATTTGGTATCTGCGCTCTGCTGAAGCCA
GTTACCTTCGGAAAAAGAGTTGGTAGCTCTTGATCCGGCAAACAAACCACCGCTGGTAGCGGTGGTTTTT
TTGTTTGCAAGCAGCAGATTACGCGCAGAAAAAAAGGATCTCAAGAAGATCCTTTGATCTTTTCTACGGG
GTCTGACGCTCAGTGGAACGAAAACTCACGTTAAGGGATTTTGGTCATGAGATTATCAAAAAGGATCTTC
ACCTAGATCCTTTTAAATTAAAAATGAAGTTTTAAATCAATCTAAAGTATATATGAGTAAACTTGGTCTG
ACAGTTACCAATGCTTAATCAGTGAGGCACCTATCTCAGCGATCTGTCTATTTCGTTCATCCATAGTTGC
CTGACTCCCCGTCGTGTAGATAACTACGATACGGGAGGGCTTACCATCTGGCCCCAGTGCTGCAATGATA
CCGCGAGACCCACGCTCACCGGCTCCAGATTTATCAGCAATAAACCAGCCAGCCGGAAGGGCCGAGCGCA
GAAGTGGTCCTGCAACTTTATCCGCCTCCATCCAGTCTATTAATTGTTGCCGGGAAGCTAGAGTAAGTAG
TTCGCCAGTTAATAGTTTGCGCAACGTTGTTGCCATTGCTACAGGCATCGTGGTGTCACGCTCGTCGTTT
GGTATGGCTTCATTCAGCTCCGGTTCCCAACGATCAAGGCGAGTTACATGATCCCCCATGTTGTGCAAAA
AAGCGGTTAGCTCCTTCGGTCCTCCGATCGTTGTCAGAAGTAAGTTGGCCGCAGTGTTATCACTCATGGT
TATGGCAGCACTGCATAATTCTCTTACTGTCATGCCATCCGTAAGATGCTTTTCTGTGACTGGTGAGTAC
TCAACCAAGTCATTCTGAGAATAGTGTATGCGGCGACCGAGTTGCTCTTGCCCGGCGTCAATACGGGATA
ATACCGCGCCACATAGCAGAACTTTAAAAGTGCTCATCATTGGAAAACGTTCTTCGGGGCGAAAACTCTC
AAGGATCTTACCGCTGTTGAGATCCAGTTCGATGTAACCCACTCGTGCACCCAACTGATCTTCAGCATCT
TTTACTTTCACCAGCGTTTCTGGGTGAGCAAAAACAGGAAGGCAAAATGCCGCAAAAAAGGGAATAAGGG
CGACACGGAAATGTTGAATACTCATACTCTTCCTTTTTCAATATTATTGAAGCATTTATCAGGGTTATTG
TCTCATGAGCGGATACATATTTGAATGTATTTAGAAAAATAAACAAATAGGGGTTCCGCGCACATTTCCC
CGAAAAGTGCCACCTAAATTGTAAGCGTTAATATTTTGTTAAAATTCGCGTTAAATTTTTGTTAAATCAG
CTCATTTTTTAACCAATAGGCCGAAATCGGCAAAATCCCTTATAAATCAAAAGAATAGACCGAGATAGGG
T
[37 nt withheld, positions 8262-8298]
AAAGAACGTGGACTCCAACGTCAAAGG
[49 nt withheld, positions 8326-8374]
T
[91 nt withheld, positions 8376-8466]
G
[124 nt withheld, positions 8468-8591]
CCCATTCGCCATTCAGGCTGCGCAACTGTTGGGAAGGGCGATCGGTGCGGGCCTCTTCGCTATTACGCCA
GCTGGCGAAAGGGGGATGTGCTGCAAGGCGATTAAGTTGGGTAACGCCAGGGTTTTCCCAGTCACGACGT
TGTAAAACGACG
